Addgene plasmid #50995: pGEX RalB G23V ΔC
Purpose: Expresses RalB G23V ΔC in bacterial cells
Depositing lab: Anna Sablina. Depositing organization: Vlaams Instituut voor Biotechnologie (VIB, vzw). Publication: The deubiquitylase USP33 discriminates between RALB functions in autophagy and innate immune response. Simicek M, Lievens S, Laga M, Guzenko D, Aushev VN, Kalev P, Baietti MF, Strelkov SV, Gevaert K, Tavernier J, Sablina AA. Nat Cell Biol. 2013 Oct;15(10):1220-30. doi: 10.1038/ncb2847. Epub 2013 Sep 22. PubMed 24056301.
Backbone
  Vector backbone: pGEX-4T2
  Vector type: Bacterial Expression
Growth in bacteria
  Bacterial resistance: Ampicillin, 100 μg/mL
  Growth temperature: 37°C
  Growth strain: DH5alpha
  Copy number: High Copy
Gene/Insert
  Gene/Insert name: RALB
  Species: H. sapiens (human)
  Mutation: G23V ΔC
  Entrez Gene: RALB
  Promoter: tac_promoter
  Tag / fusion protein: GST (N terminal on insert)
  Cloning method: Restriction Enzyme; 5′ cloning site BamHI (not destroyed); 3′ cloning site XhoI (not destroyed)
  Sequencing primers: 5′ pGEX_5_primer; 3′ pGEX_3_primer
Resource information
  A portion of this plasmid was derived from a plasmid made by: Orfeome
Terms and licenses: Academic/Nonprofit Terms; Industry Terms: Not Available to Industry
How to cite: pGEX RalB G23V ΔC was a gift from Anna Sablina (Addgene plasmid # 50995 ; http://n2t.net/addgene:50995 ; RRID:Addgene_50995)
