[The description below was written by a language model from this plasmid's Addgene catalogue record and pLannotate feature annotations shown in this document.]
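Description:
pGEX RalB G23V ΔC is a bacterial expression plasmid built on the pGEX-4T2 backbone for producing a mutant form of the human small GTPase RALB as an N-terminal glutathione S-transferase fusion in E. coli. The annotated sequence is about 5.5 kb and carries a high-copy ColE1/pMB1-type origin of replication, with selection provided by the β-lactamase (AmpR) gene under its own promoter. Short rop, bom, lacZα and yciV fragments in the feature table are remnants of the pGEX backbone rather than functional payload.

The expression cassette consists of the hybrid tac promoter followed by a lac operator, driving the Schistosoma japonicum GST coding sequence fused in frame to the RALB insert, which was cloned between BamHI and XhoI sites that both remain intact. The plasmid also encodes the lac repressor from the lacIq promoter, so transcription is held off until it is relieved by IPTG, independent of the host's own lacI status. The RALB open reading frame, derived in part from an ORFeome clone, carries the G23V substitution, which is generally regarded as a GTPase-deficient, constitutively active change in Ral proteins. It also has a C-terminal deletion (ΔC), but the record does not define the exact boundaries of the truncation or give its rationale.

The GST tag allows affinity capture on glutathione resin, making the construct suited to purifying recombinant RALB or using it as bait in pull-down and in vitro binding or enzymatic assays. The associated work concerns regulation of RALB function by the deubiquitylase USP33 in autophagy and innate immune signalling.
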