Features (pLannotate 1.2.2; 17 found; start..end, strand, type, name):
      6..107     -  CDS            yciV (fragment): RNAAM_ECOLI - Also known as trpH From Escherichia coli (strain K12).
    183..211     +  promoter       tac promoter: strong E. coli promoter; hybrid between the trp and lac UV5 promoters
    219..235     +  protein_bind   lac operator: The lac repressor binds to the lac operator to inhibit transcription in E. coli. This inhibition can be relieved by adding lactose or isopropyl-β-D-thiogalactopyranoside (IPTG). lac repressor encoded by lacI
    258..911     +  CDS            GST26_SCHJA: Experimental evidence at protein level: Swiss-Prot protein existence level 1. GST isoenzymes appear to play a central role in the parasite detoxification system. Other functions are also suspected including a role in increasing the solubility of haematin in the parasite gut. From Schistosoma japonicum (Blood fluke).
    936..1535    +  CDS            RALB: RALB_HUMAN - Experimental evidence at protein level: Swiss-Prot protein existence level 1. Multifunctional GTPase involved in a variety of cellular processes including gene expression, cell migration, cell proliferation, oncogenic transformation and membrane trafficking (PubMed:10393179, PubMed:17875936, PubMed:18756269). Accomplishes its multiple functions by interacting with distinct downstream effectors. Acts as a GTP sensor for GTP-dependent exocytosis of dense core vesicles (By similarity). Required both to stabilize the assembly of the exocyst complex and to localize functional exocyst c
   1568..1607    +  CDS            rop (fragment): Rop protein, which maintains plasmids at low copy number; rop
   1709..1749    +  misc_feature   bom (fragment): basis of mobility region from pBR322
   1854..1958    +  promoter       AmpR promoter: bla
   1959..2819    +  CDS            AmpR: β-lactamase; bla; confers resistance to ampicillin, carbenicillin, and related antibiotics
   2990..3578    +  rep_origin     ori: high-copy-number ColE1/pMB1/pBR322/pUC origin of replication
   3764..3815    -  misc_feature   bom (fragment): basis of mobility region from pBR322
   3822..3899    +  promoter       lacIq promoter: lacI (mutant); In the lacIq allele, a single base change in the promoter boosts expression of the lacI gene about 10-fold.
   3900..4982    +  CDS            lacI: lac repressor; lacI; The lac repressor binds to the lac operator to inhibit transcription in E. coli. This inhibition can be relieved by adding lactose or isopropyl-β-D-thiogalactopyranoside (IPTG).
   4995..5016    +  protein_bind   CAP binding site: CAP binding activates transcription in the presence of cAMP. E. coli catabolite activator protein
   5031..5061    +  promoter       lac promoter: promoter for the E. coli lac operon
   5069..5085    +  protein_bind   lac operator: The lac repressor binds to the lac operator to inhibit transcription in E. coli. This inhibition can be relieved by adding lactose or isopropyl-β-D-thiogalactopyranoside (IPTG). lac repressor encoded by lacI
   5105..5278    +  CDS            lacZα: LacZα fragment of β-galactosidase; lacZ fragment
>Addgene plasmid #50995 | pGEX RalB G23V ΔC | depositor full sequence | sequence record 76838 | pGEX RalB G23V ΔC sequence 5551 bps
ACGTTATCGACTGCACGGTGCACCAATGCTTCTGGCGTCAGGCAGCCATCGGAAGCTGTGGTATGGCTGT
GCAGGTCGTAAATCACTGCATAATTCGTGTCGCTCAAGGCGCACTCCCGTTCTGGATAATGTTTTTTGCG
CCGACATCATAACGGTTCTGGCAAATATTCTGAAATGAGCTGTTGACAATTAATCATCGGCTCGTATAAT
GTGTGGAATTGTGAGCGGATAACAATTTCACACAGGAAACAGTATTCATGTCCCCTATACTAGGTTATTG
GAAAATTAAGGGCCTTGTGCAACCCACTCGACTTCTTTTGGAATATCTTGAAGAAAAATATGAAGAGCAT
TTGTATGAGCGCGATGAAGGTGATAAATGGCGAAACAAAAAGTTTGAATTGGGTTTGGAGTTTCCCAATC
TTCCTTATTATATTGATGGTGATGTTAAATTAACACAGTCTATGGCCATCATACGTTATATAGCTGACAA
GCACAACATGTTGGGTGGTTGTCCAAAAGAGCGTGCAGAGATTTCAATGCTTGAAGGAGCGGTTTTGGAT
ATTAGATACGGTGTTTCGAGAATTGCATATAGTAAAGACTTTGAAACTCTCAAAGTTGATTTTCTTAGCA
AGCTACCTGAAATGCTGAAAATGTTCGAAGATCGTTTATGTCATAAAACATATTTAAATGGTGATCATGT
AACCCATCCTGACTTCATGTTGTATGACGCTCTTGATGTTGTTTTATACATGGACCCAATGTGCCTGGAT
GCGTTCCCAAAATTAGTTTGTTTTAAAAAACGTATTGAAGCTATCCCACAAATTGATAAGTACTTGAAAT
CCAGCAAGTATATAGCATGGCCTTTGCAGGGCTGGCAAGCCACGTTTGGTGGTGGCGACCATCCTCCAAA
ATCGGATCTGGTTCCGCGTGGATCCGCTGCCAACAAGAGTAAGGGCCAGAGCTCCTTGGCCCTCCACAAG
GTGATCATGGTTGGCAGCGTAGGCGTTGGCAAGTCAGCCCTGACGCTTCAGTTCATGTATGACGAGTTTG
TAGAAGACTATGAACCTACCAAAGCTGACAGTTATAGAAAGAAAGTGGTTCTTGATGGGGAAGAAGTTCA
GATAGATATTCTGGACACCGCTGGGCAAGAGGACTACGCAGCCATTCGAGATAACTACTTTCGGAGTGGG
GAAGGGTTTCTTCTTGTGTTCTCAATCACAGAACATGAATCCTTTACAGCAACAGCCGAATTCAGGGAAC
AGATTCTCCGTGTGAAGGCTGAAGAAGATAAAATTCCACTGCTCGTCGTGGGAAACAAGTCTGACCTAGA
GGAGCGGAGGCAGGTGCCTGTGGAGGAGGCCAGGAGTAAAGCCGAAGAGTGGGGCGTGCAGTACGTGGAG
ACGTCAGCGAAGACCCGGGCCAACGTGGACAAGGTGTTCTTTGACCTAATGAGAGAAATCAGAACAAAGA
AGATGTCAGAAAACAAAGACAAGAATGGCAAGAAAAGCAGCAAGAACAAGAAAAGTTTTAAAGAACTCGA
GCGGCCGCATCGTGACTGACTGACGATCTGCCTCGCGCGTTTCGGTGATGACGGTGAAAACCTCTGACAC
ATGCAGCTCCCGGAGACGGTCACAGCTTGTCTGTAAGCGGATGCCGGGAGCAGACAAGCCCGTCAGGGCG
CGTCAGCGGGTGTTGGCGGGTGTCGGGGCGCAGCCATGACCCAGTCACGTAGCGATAGCGGAGTGTATAA
TTCTTGAAGACGAAAGGGCCTCGTGATACGCCTATTTTTATAGGTTAATGTCATGATAATAATGGTTTCT
TAGACGTCAGGTGGCACTTTTCGGGGAAATGTGCGCGGAACCCCTATTTGTTTATTTTTCTAAATACATT
CAAATATGTATCCGCTCATGAGACAATAACCCTGATAAATGCTTCAATAATATTGAAAAAGGAAGAGTAT
GAGTATTCAACATTTCCGTGTCGCCCTTATTCCCTTTTTTGCGGCATTTTGCCTTCCTGTTTTTGCTCAC
CCAGAAACGCTGGTGAAAGTAAAAGATGCTGAAGATCAGTTGGGTGCACGAGTGGGTTACATCGAACTGG
ATCTCAACAGCGGTAAGATCCTTGAGAGTTTTCGCCCCGAAGAACGTTTTCCAATGATGAGCACTTTTAA
AGTTCTGCTATGTGGCGCGGTATTATCCCGTGTTGACGCCGGGCAAGAGCAACTCGGTCGCCGCATACAC
TATTCTCAGAATGACTTGGTTGAGTACTCACCAGTCACAGAAAAGCATCTTACGGATGGCATGACAGTAA
GAGAATTATGCAGTGCTGCCATAACCATGAGTGATAACACTGCGGCCAACTTACTTCTGACAACGATCGG
AGGACCGAAGGAGCTAACCGCTTTTTTGCACAACATGGGGGATCATGTAACTCGCCTTGATCGTTGGGAA
CCGGAGCTGAATGAAGCCATACCAAACGACGAGCGTGACACCACGATGCCTGCAGCAATGGCAACAACGT
TGCGCAAACTATTAACTGGCGAACTACTTACTCTAGCTTCCCGGCAACAATTAATAGACTGGATGGAGGC
GGATAAAGTTGCAGGACCACTTCTGCGCTCGGCCCTTCCGGCTGGCTGGTTTATTGCTGATAAATCTGGA
GCCGGTGAGCGTGGGTCTCGCGGTATCATTGCAGCACTGGGGCCAGATGGTAAGCCCTCCCGTATCGTAG
TTATCTACACGACGGGGAGTCAGGCAACTATGGATGAACGAAATAGACAGATCGCTGAGATAGGTGCCTC
ACTGATTAAGCATTGGTAACTGTCAGACCAAGTTTACTCATATATACTTTAGATTGATTTAAAACTTCAT
TTTTAATTTAAAAGGATCTAGGTGAAGATCCTTTTTGATAATCTCATGACCAAAATCCCTTAACGTGAGT
TTTCGTTCCACTGAGCGTCAGACCCCGTAGAAAAGATCAAAGGATCTTCTTGAGATCCTTTTTTTCTGCG
CGTAATCTGCTGCTTGCAAACAAAAAAACCACCGCTACCAGCGGTGGTTTGTTTGCCGGATCAAGAGCTA
CCAACTCTTTTTCCGAAGGTAACTGGCTTCAGCAGAGCGCAGATACCAAATACTGTCCTTCTAGTGTAGC
CGTAGTTAGGCCACCACTTCAAGAACTCTGTAGCACCGCCTACATACCTCGCTCTGCTAATCCTGTTACC
AGTGGCTGCTGCCAGTGGCGATAAGTCGTGTCTTACCGGGTTGGACTCAAGACGATAGTTACCGGATAAG
GCGCAGCGGTCGGGCTGAACGGGGGGTTCGTGCACACAGCCCAGCTTGGAGCGAACGACCTACACCGAAC
TGAGATACCTACAGCGTGAGCTATGAGAAAGCGCCACGCTTCCCGAAGGGAGAAAGGCGGACAGGTATCC
GGTAAGCGGCAGGGTCGGAACAGGAGAGCGCACGAGGGAGCTTCCAGGGGGAAACGCCTGGTATCTTTAT
AGTCCTGTCGGGTTTCGCCACCTCTGACTTGAGCGTCGATTTTTGTGATGCTCGTCAGGGGGGCGGAGCC
TATGGAAAAACGCCAGCAACGCGGCCTTTTTACGGTTCCTGGCCTTTTGCTGGCCTTTTGCTCACATGTT
CTTTCCTGCGTTATCCCCTGATTCTGTGGATAACCGTATTACCGCCTTTGAGTGAGCTGATACCGCTCGC
CGCAGCCGAACGACCGAGCGCAGCGAGTCAGTGAGCGAGGAAGCGGAAGAGCGCCTGATGCGGTATTTTC
TCCTTACGCATCTGTGCGGTATTTCACACCGCATAAATTCCGACACCATCGAATGGTGCAAAACCTTTCG
CGGTATGGCATGATAGCGCCCGGAAGAGAGTCAATTCAGGGTGGTGAATGTGAAACCAGTAACGTTATAC
GATGTCGCAGAGTATGCCGGTGTCTCTTATCAGACCGTTTCCCGCGTGGTGAACCAGGCCAGCCACGTTT
CTGCGAAAACGCGGGAAAAAGTGGAAGCGGCGATGGCGGAGCTGAATTACATTCCCAACCGCGTGGCACA
ACAACTGGCGGGCAAACAGTCGTTGCTGATTGGCGTTGCCACCTCCAGTCTGGCCCTGCACGCGCCGTCG
CAAATTGTCGCGGCGATTAAATCTCGCGCCGATCAACTGGGTGCCAGCGTGGTGGTGTCGATGGTAGAAC
GAAGCGGCGTCGAAGCCTGTAAAGCGGCGGTGCACAATCTTCTCGCGCAACGCGTCAGTGGGCTGATCAT
TAACTATCCGCTGGATGACCAGGATGCCATTGCTGTGGAAGCTGCCTGCACTAATGTTCCGGCGTTATTT
CTTGATGTCTCTGACCAGACACCCATCAACAGTATTATTTTCTCCCATGAAGACGGTACGCGACTGGGCG
TGGAGCATCTGGTCGCATTGGGTCACCAGCAAATCGCGCTGTTAGCGGGCCCATTAAGTTCTGTCTCGGC
GCGTCTGCGTCTGGCTGGCTGGCATAAATATCTCACTCGCAATCAAATTCAGCCGATAGCGGAACGGGAA
GGCGACTGGAGTGCCATGTCCGGTTTTCAACAAACCATGCAAATGCTGAATGAGGGCATCGTTCCCACTG
CGATGCTGGTTGCCAACGATCAGATGGCGCTGGGCGCAATGCGCGCCATTACCGAGTCCGGGCTGCGCGT
TGGTGCGGATATCTCGGTAGTGGGATACGACGATACCGAAGACAGCTCATGTTATATCCCGCCGTTAACC
ACCATCAAACAGGATTTTCGCCTGCTGGGGCAAACCAGCGTGGACCGCTTGCTGCAACTCTCTCAGGGCC
AGGCGGTGAAGGGCAATCAGCTGTTGCCCGTCTCACTGGTGAAAAGAAAAACCACCCTGGCGCCCAATAC
GCAAACCGCCTCTCCCCGCGCGTTGGCCGATTCATTAATGCAGCTGGCACGACAGGTTTCCCGACTGGAA
AGCGGGCAGTGAGCGCAACGCAATTAATGTGAGTTAGCTCACTCATTAGGCACCCCAGGCTTTACACTTT
ATGCTTCCGGCTCGTATGTTGTGTGGAATTGTGAGCGGATAACAATTTCACACAGGAAACAGCTATGACC
ATGATTACGGATTCACTGGCCGTCGTTTTACAACGTCGTGACTGGGAAAACCCTGGCGTTACCCAACTTA
ATCGCCTTGCAGCACATCCCCCTTTCGCCAGCTGGCGTAATAGCGAAGAGGCCCGCACCGATCGCCCTTC
CCAACAGTTGCGCAGCCTGAATGGCGAATGGCGCTTTGCCTGGTTTCCGGCACCAGAAGCGGTGCCGGAA
AGCTGGCTGGAGTGCGATCTTCCTGAGGCCGATACTGTCGTCGTCCCCTCAAACTGGCAGATGCACGGTT
ACGATGCGCCCATCTACACCAACGTAACCTATCCCATTACGGTCAATCCGCCGTTTGTTCCCACGGAGAA
TCCGACGGGTTGTTACTCGCTCACATTTAATGTTGATGAAAGCTGGCTACAGGAAGGCCAGACGCGAATT
ATTTTTGATGGCGTTGGAATT
