>Addgene plasmid #50995 | pGEX RalB G23V ΔC | addgene partial sequence | sequence record 80409 | pGEX-5 5'-GGGCTGGCAAGCCACGTTTGGTG-3'
CGCGTGGATCCGCTGCCAACAAGAGTAAGGGCCAGAGCTCCTTGGCCCTCCACAAGGTGATCATGGTTGG
CAGCGTAGGCGTTGGCAAGTCAGCCCTGACGCTTCAGTTCATGTATGACGAGTTTGTAGAAGACTATGAA
CCTACCAAAGCTGACAGTTATAGAAAGAAAGTGGTTCTTGATGGGGAAGAAGTTCAGATAGATATTCTGG
ACACCGCTGGGCAAGAGGACTACGCAGCCATTCGAGATAACTACTTTCGGAGTGGGGAAGGGTTTCTTCT
TGTGTTCTCAATCACAGAACATGAATCCTTTACAGCAACAGCCGAATTCAGGGAACAGATTCTCCGTGTG
AAGGCTGAAGAAGATAAAATTCCACTGCTCGTCGTGGGAAACAAGTCTGACCTAGAGGAGCGGAGGCAGG
TGCCTGTGGAGGAGGCCAGGAGTAAAGCCGAAGAGTGGGGCGTGCAGTACGTGGAGACGTCAGCGAAGAC
CCGGGCCAACGTGGACAAGGTGTTCTTTGACCTAATGAGAGAAATCAGAACAAAGAAGATGTCAGAAAAC
AAAGACAAGAATGGCAAGAAAAGCAGCAAGAACAAGAAAAGTTTTAAAGAACTCGAGCGGCCGCATCGTG
ACTGACTGACGATCTGCCTCGCGCGTTTCGGTGATGACGGTGAAAACCTCTGACACATGCAGCTCCCGGA
GACGGTCACAGCTTGTCTGTAAGCGGATGCCGGGAGCAGACAAGCCCGTCAGGGCGCGTCAGCGGGTGTT
GGCGGGTGTCGGGGCGCAGCCATGACCCAGTCACGTAGCGATAGCGGAGTGTATAATTCTTGAAGACGAA
AGGGCCTCGTGATACGCCTATTTTTATAGGTTAATGTCATGATAATAATGGTTTCTTAGACGTCAGGTGG
CACTTTT
